Addgene plasmid #26708: pLKO.1-blast-cfRab8b_1
Depositing lab: Keith Mostov. Depositing organization: University of California, San Francisco (UCSF). Publication: A molecular network for de novo generation of the apical surface and lumen. Bryant DM, Datta A, Rodriguez-Fraticelli AE, Peranen J, Martin-Belmonte F, Mostov KE. Nat Cell Biol. 2010 Nov;12(11):1035-45. doi: 10.1038/ncb2106. Epub 2010 Oct 3. PubMed 20890297.
Backbone
  Vector backbone: pLKO.1-blast
  Backbone size w/o insert (bp): 7000
  Vector type: Mammalian Expression, Lentiviral, RNAi
  Selectable markers: Blasticidin
Growth in bacteria
  Bacterial resistance: Ampicillin, 100 μg/mL
  Growth temperature: 37°C
  Growth strain: Stbl3
  Copy number: High Copy
Gene/Insert
  Gene/Insert name: dog Rab8b RNAi
  gRNA/shRNA sequence: GCGGGCAGAGCCAGGAATT
  Species: C. familiaris (dog RNAi)
  Mutation: Dog Rab8b RNAi
  Cloning method: Restriction Enzyme; 5′ cloning site AgeI (destroyed during cloning); 3′ cloning site EcoRI (destroyed during cloning)
  Sequencing primers: 5′ LKO.1 5'
Terms and licenses: Academic/Nonprofit Terms; Industry Terms: Not Available to Industry
Depositor comments: Dog Rab8b RNAi. Only matches dog. RNAi sequence is: 5'-GCGGGCAGAGCCAGGAATT-3'
How to cite: pLKO.1-blast-cfRab8b_1 was a gift from Keith Mostov (Addgene plasmid # 26708 ; http://n2t.net/addgene:26708 ; RRID:Addgene_26708)
