[The description below was written by a language model from this plasmid's Addgene catalogue record.]
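Description:
pLKO.1-blast-cfRab8b_1 is a lentiviral RNAi vector built on the pLKO.1-blast backbone (about 7 kb without insert), designed to deliver a short hairpin RNA against canine Rab8b into mammalian cells. It is propagated in bacteria as a high-copy plasmid under ampicillin selection. The recorded growth strain is a recombination-deficient host of the kind generally chosen to keep the repeated lentiviral long terminal repeats stable. In transduced or transfected mammalian cells, the backbone's blasticidin resistance marker allows selection of stable populations carrying the integrated cassette.

The payload is a hairpin-encoding oligonucleotide targeting Rab8b from Canis familiaris. It was inserted by restriction cloning between the AgeI and EcoRI sites, both of which were destroyed in the process. The depositor notes that the target sequence matches only the dog transcript, so the construct is intended for canine cell systems and should not be expected to silence orthologues in other species. The record does not list the promoter or the individual viral elements. pLKO.1-family vectors conventionally drive the hairpin from a human U6 RNA polymerase III promoter and carry the packaging signal and LTRs needed for virus production when helper plasmids are supplied in trans, but no feature table is provided here to confirm these details.

The "_1" suffix suggests that this is one of several hairpins against the same gene. The associated work concerns the molecular network that generates the apical surface and lumen in epithelial cells, which fits use of this plasmid for stable knockdown of the small GTPase Rab8b in dog-derived epithelial cells to test its role in polarised membrane trafficking and lumen formation.
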