>Addgene plasmid #26708 | pLKO.1-blast-cfRab8b_1 | depositor partial sequence | sequence record 12629 | Author sequence
GCGGGCAGAGCCAGGAATT
