>Addgene plasmid #26708 | pLKO.1-blast-cfRab8b_1 | addgene partial sequence | sequence record 32949 | 26708 with hU6-F
GGCTGTTAGAGAGATAATTGGAATTAATTTGACTGTAAACACAAAGATATTAGTACAAAATACGTGACGT
AGAAAGTAATAATTTCTTGGGTAGTTTGCAGTTTTAAAATTATGTTTTAAAATGGACTATCATATGCTTA
CCGTAACTTGAAAGTATTTCGATTTCTTGGCTTTATATATCTTGTGGAAAGGACGAAACACCGGGCGGGC
AGAGCCAGGAATTCTCGAGAATTCCTGGCTCTGCCCGCTTTTTGAATTCTCGACCTCGAGACAAATGGCA
GTATTCATCCACAATTTTAAAAGAAAAGGGGGGATTGGGGGGTACAGTGCAGGGGAAAGAATAGTAGACA
TAATAGCAACAGACATACAAACTAAAGAATTACAAAAACAAATTACAAAAATTCAAAATTTTCGGGTTTA
TTACAGGGACAGCAGAGATCCACTTTGGCCGCGGCTCGAGGGGGTTGGGGTTGCGCCTTTTCCAAGGCAG
CCCTGGGTTTGCGCAGGGACGCGGCTGCTCTGGGCGTGGTTCCGGGAAACGCAGCGGCGCCGACCCTGGG
TCTCGCACATTCTTCACGTCCGTTCGCAGCGTCACCCGGATCTTCGCCGCTACCCTTGTGGGCCCCCCGG
CGACGCTTCCTGCTCCGCCCCTAAGTCGGGAAGGTTCCTTGCGGTTCGCGGCGTGCCGGACGTGACAAAC
GGAAGCCGCACGTCTCACTAGTACCCTCGCAGACGGACAGCGCCAGGGAGCAATGGCAGCGCGCCGACCG
CGATGGGCTGTGGCCAATAGC
